>Addgene plasmid #216942 | pST39-Mega'-deltaJT | addgene full sequence | sequence record 445619 | Addgene NGS Result
AACGCCAGCAACGCGGCCTTTTTACGGTTCCTGGCCTTTTGCTGGCCTTTTGCTCACATGTTCTTTCCTG
CGTTATCCCCTGATTCTGTGGATAACCGTATTACCGCCTTTGAGTGAGCTGATACCGCTCGCCGCAGCCG
AACGACCGAGCGCAGCGAGTCAGTGAGCGAGGAAGCGGAAGAGCGCCTGATGCGGTATTTTCTCCTTACG
CATCTGTGCGGTATTTCACACCGCAATGGTGCACTCTCAGTACAATCTGCTCTGATGCCGCATAGTTAAG
CCAGTATACACTCCGCTATCGCTACGTGACTGGGTCATGGCTGCGCCCCGACACCCGCCAACACCCGCTG
ACGCGCCCTGACGGGCTTGTCTGCTCCCGGCATCCGCTTACAGACAAGCTGTGACCGTCTCCGGGAGCTG
CATGTGTCAGAGGTTTTCACCGTCATCACCGAAACGCGCGAGGCAGCTGCGGTAAAGCTCATCAGCGTGG
TCGTGAAGCGATTCACAGATGTCTGCCTGTTCATCCGCGTCCAGCTCGTTGAGTTTCTCCAGAAGCGTTA
ATGTCTGGCTTCTGATAAAGCGGGCCATGTTAAGGGCGGTTTTTTCCTGTTTGGTCACTGATGCCTCCGT
GTAAGGGGGATTTCTGTTCATGGGGTAATGATACCGATGAAACGAGAGAGGATGCTCACGATACGGGTTA
CTGATGATGAACATGCCCGGTTACTGGAACGTTGTGAGGGTAAACAACTGGCGGTATGGATGCGGCGGGA
CCAGAGAAAAATCACTCAGGGTCAATGCCAGCGCTTCGTTAATACAGATGTAGGTGTTGGCACCATGCAT
CGATCCCGCGAAATTAATACGACTCACTATAGGGAGACCACAACGGTTTCCCTCTAGAGATAGCTTAGCG
ATGTGAAAGAAGCTGGAGAAAACTTTCAAGAAAAAGTTTCTTCTTCAGACGATAAAGAGAAGTCAAAAAA
TAAGCGGAAAATAAAAGGCGTAAATCAGATTAAAAAAGCAACGGATATTAAAAGCTCTACTAAGATTAAA
AGTTCTAATGATATTAAATCATCTACAGATTTAAAAACAATGGGATCATAAGCGAAAGGAGAAATGAGAT
ATGTCTATTCAAAAAAGTACTAATAGTTCAAGTTTAGCAGAAGTCATTGACCGTATTTTAGATAAAGGAA
TTGTTATTGATGCTTTTGCAAGAGTTTCTGTTGTAGGAATTGAAATTTTAACGATTGAAGCGCGAGTGGT
TATTGCCAGTGTTGATACATGGTTACGCTATGCAGAAGCAGTAGGGCTTCTTCGTGACGACGTAGAAGAA
AACGGTCTTCCTGAACGTTCAAATTCAAGTGAAGGGCAGCCGCGTTTTAGTATTTAATATGAAGTGGTAT
GGAACCTTCCTTTTTTGAGGGTGGTTCCAGCTTTTAGATCTAACTATTGGAGGCTACTAAAAATGGAAAT
TAAAAAAATTATGCAAGCCGTGAACGACTTTTTCGGTGAACACGTAGCTCCTCCTCATAAAATTACCTCG
GTGGAAGCTACTGAAGATGAAGGTTGGAGAGTTATTGTTGAAGTCATTGAAGAACGAGAATATATGAAAA
AATACGCCAAAGATGAAATGCTCGGAACGTACGAGTGCTTTGTAAATAAAGAAAAAGAAGTCATTTCATT
CAAACGACTCGACGTCAGATATAGAAGCGCCATTGGCATTGAAGCATAAACGATAAGATGGCAGGAGGAA
CGTAAAAATGACCGTCTTAACAGACAAAAGGAAAAAAGGCAGTGGAGCTTTTATACAAGATGACGAGACA
AAAGAGGTTCTTTCAAGAGCGCTGAGCTATTTAAAATCCGGCTATTCCATTCATTTTACAGGTCCTGCCG
GCGGAGGCAAAACCTCTTTAGCGCGAGCGCTTGCTAAAAAGAGAAAGCGTCCTGTAATGCTGATGCACGG
GAATCACGAGCTCAACAACAAAGATTTAATTGGCGATTTTACGGGATACACGAGCAAAAAAGTAATCGAC
CAGTACGTTCGTTCTGTCTATAAAAAAGATGAACAGGTGAGTGAAAACTGGCAGGATGGCCGATTGCTTG
AAGCTGTAAAAAATGGCTATACGCTGATTTACGACGAATTTACTCGTTCTAAGCCTGCGACGAATAATAT
CTTTCTATCGATATTAGAAGAAGGCGTGCTGCCGCTGTATGGAGTAAAAATGACCGATCCTTTTGTGCGC
GTGCATCCCGATTTCCGCGTCATCTTCACAAGCAATCCAGCTGAGTATGCCGGCGTATATGATACGCAAG
ATGCGCTTCTCGACAGGTTAATTACCATGTTTATTGATTATAAAGACATCGACAGAGAGACAGCGATTTT
AACGGAGAAAACGGACGTAGAAGAAGATGAAGCGCGCACAATTGTAACGCTCGTAGCAAACGTGCGAAAC
CGCTCTGGAGACGAAAACAGCAGCGGACTTAGCCTGCGGGCTTCGCTTATGATCGCTACCCTTGCCACGC
AGCAAGACATTCCTATCGATGGAAGTGACGAAGATTTTCAAACGTTATGTATCGATATTTTGCATCATCC
GCTTACCAAATGTTTGGATGAAGAAAATGCAAAAAGCAAAGCCGAAAAAATCATTTTAGAAGAATGTAAG
AATATAGACACTGAAGAAAAGTAAAGGAGCTTGAAAACATGAGTGAAACAAACGAAACAGGTATTTATAT
TTTTAGCGCCATTCAAACGGATAAAGACGAAGAATTTGGCGCCGTGGAAGTAGAAGGAACAAAAGCTGAA
ACATTTTTGATTCGCTACAAAGACGCGGCTATGGTAGCAGCTGAAGTACCGATGAAAATTTATCATCCTA
ATCGCCAAAATTTATTAATGCATCAAAACGCAGTAGCAGCGATTATGGACAAGAACGATACGGTTATTCC
AATCAGCTTTGGGAATGTATTCAAATCAAAAGAAGACGTAAAAGTTCTTTTGGAAAACCTTTATCCGCAG
TTTGAAAAGCTGTTTCCAGCGATCAAAGGAAAAATTGAAGTCGGTTTAAAAGTAATTGGGAAAAAAGAAT
GGCTTGAGAAAAAAGTAAACGAAAATCCTGAACTTGAGAAAGTATCAGCATCCGTAAAAGGAAAATCAGA
AGCAGCCGGTTATTATGAGCGTATTCAACTTGGAGGAATGGCTCAAAAGATGTTTACTTCCCTGCAAAAA
GAAGTCAAGACAGATGTGTTTTCTCCGCTTGAAGAAGCAGCGGAAGCAGCAAAAGCAAATGAGCCAACGG
GCGAAACGATGCTTTTAAACGCGTCTTTCTTAATTAACCGAGAAGATGAAGCGAAGTTTGATGAAAAAGT
AAATGAAGCGCATGAAAACTGGAAAGACAAAGCCGATTTTCATTACAGCGGTCCTTGGCCTGCTTATAAT
TTTGTGAACATTCGCCTAAAAGTAGAAGAGAAATAACGTGCTTCACAAATTAGTAACCGCACCCATTAAC
CTTGTAGTGAAAATCGGCGAAAAAGTACAGGAAGAAGCTGATAAACAGCTATATGACCTTCCGACGATTC
AGCAAAAGCTCATTCAGCTTCAAATGATGTTTGAGCTTGGTGAAATTCCAGAAGAAGCGTTTCAAGAAAA
AGAAGATGAATTGTTAATGAGGTACGAAATTGCGAAACGCAGAGAAATTGAACAATGGGAAGAGCTAACA
CAAAAAAGAAATGAGGAATCCTAGATGGGAGAATTACTGTATTTATACGGTTTAATTCCAACAAAAGAAG
CAGCAGCCATAGAGCCGTTTCCATCTTATAAGGGGTTTGACGGAGAACATTCACTGTACCCAATTGCGTT
TGATCAGGTGACGGCTGTAGTTTCTAAGCTGGATGCTGACACCTATTCAGAAAAAGTGATTCAAGAAAAA
ATGGAGCAGGATATGAGCTGGCTGCAGGAAAAAGCATTTCATCATCACGAAACGGTAGCCGCTTTGTACG
AAGAATTTACGATCATTCCATTAAAATTTTGCACCATTTATAAAGGTGAAGAAAGTCTGCAGGCAGCTAT
TGAGATTAACAAAGAAAAGATAGAGAATTCACTGACGCTGCTTCAAGGAAATGAAGAGTGGAATGTGAAA
ATTTACTGTGATGATACAGAGCTTAAAAAAGGAATCAGCGAAACGAATGAAAGCGTGAAAGCGAAAAAAC
AAGAAATTAGTCACTTATCACCAGGAAGACAGTTTTTTGAAAAGAAAAAAATAGATCAGCTGATTGAAAA
AGAATTAGAGCTTCACAAAAACAAAGTGTGTGAAGAGATACATGACAAGCTAAAAGAATTATCGCTTTAT
GACTCTGTTAAAAAGAATTGGAGCAAAGACGTAACTGGCGCAGCTGAACAGATGGCGTGGAACAGCGTGT
TTCTTCTCCCGTCTCTGCAGATTACTAAGTTCGTAAACGAAATAGAAGAGCTTCAGCAAAGGCTTGAAAA
TAAAGGCTGGAAGTTTGAAGTGACGGGACCATGGCCGCCCTATCATTTCTCGAGCTTTGCGTAAAGTGAG
GAATTAACATTATGTCTCTTAAACAATCCATGGAGAATAAAGATATTGCTCTTATTGATATTTTAGATGT
CATTTTAGATAAAGGAGTCGCCATTAAAGGAGACTTAATCATTTCCATAGCTGGCGTCGATTTAGTGTAT
TTGGATTTGCGGGTGCTTATTTCTTCGGTTGAAACGCTTGTGCAAGCAAAAGAAGGAAATCACAAACCAA
TCACTTCTGAACAATTTGATAAACAAAAAGAAGAGCTGATGGACGCTACGGGCCAGCCTAGTAAGTGGAC
GAACCCTCTAGGTTCGTGACCCTTGCGAGCAGTCGTATGCTTTCTCGAATTCCGAGCGGTTAAGCGTGAC
AGTCCAGGAGGAATTAATAGATGCAACCGGTCAGCCAAGCAAATGGACGAATCCACTTGGATCCTGATCA
AGCTGAACAAGGCTTAGCGCAGCTTGTGATGACAGTTATTGAGCTATTGAGGCAAATCGTTGAACGTCAT
GCCATGAGGCGGGTGGAGGGTGGAACGTTGACGGACGAACAAATTGAAAACTTAGGAATTGCACTAATGA
ACTTAGAAGAAAAAATGGACGAGTTGAAAGAGGTGTTCGGTCTGGATGCAGAAGATTTAAATATTGATCT
TGGCCCGCTAGGCAGCCTGCTTTAAGCGGTCAGGTAAAGGAGGAAAGAAAGACATGAGTACAGGCCCTTC
TTTTTCAACTAAAGACAATACGCTTGAATACTTTGTGAAAGCTTCTAATAAACACGGCTTTTCACTTGAT
ATTTCATTAAATGTAAACGGCGCTGTGATTTCCGGTACCATGATTTCAGCAAAAGAATACTTTGATTACT
TAAGCGAAACGTTTGAAGAAGGCAGTGAAGTGGCTCAGGCGCTAAGCGAACAATTCTCTTTAGCAAGCGA
AGCGAGCGAATCAAACGGAGAAGCAGAAGCCCATTTTATTCATTTGAAAAATACAAAGATTTACTGTGGA
GACAGTAAATCTACTCCTTCTAAAGGCAAAATCTTTTGGAGAGGGAAAATAGCAGAAGTAGACGGGTTTT
TCTTAGGAAAGATTTCTGATGCAAAATCAACGAGTAAAAAGAGTTCATAAAAAACGGCGGGGTGATTGCC
CCGCCGTTTTTTAGTGATGTGATGAGATGTGCAGCTTCTTTTTTCGATACATGAGCGGAGTCATCTTCAT
TTCTTTTCGAAACTGATTAATAAAATAGCTTGTACTATTAAACCCTACTTGATAGGCGACTTCCGTCACA
TTTGCTTCTGCTTGCTGCAGTCCGGATTCGCGAACGCGTCTCGAGAGATCCGGCTGCTAACAAAGCCCGA
AAGGAAGCTGAGTTGGCTGCTGCCACCGCTGAGCAATAACTAGCATAACCCCTTGGGGCCTCTAAACGGG
TCTTGAGGGGTTTTTTGCTGAAAGGAGGAACTATATCCGACTAGTAGCCCGCCTAATGAGCGGGCTTTTT
TTTAATTCCCCTATTTGTTTATTTTTCTAAATACATTCAAATATGTATCCGCTCATGAGACAATAACCCT
GATAAATGCTTCAATAATATTGAAAAAGGAAGAGTATGAGTATTCAACATTTCCGTGTCGCCCTTATTCC
CTTTTTTGCGGCATTTTGCCTTCCTGTTTTTGCTCACCCAGAAACGCTCGTGAAAGTAAAAGACGCAGAG
GACCAATTGGGGGCACGAGTGGGATACATAGAACTGGACTTGAATAGCGGTAAAATCCTTGAGAGTTTTC
GCCCTGAAGAGCGTTTTCCAATGATGAGCACTTTCAAAGTTCTGCTATGTGGAGCAGTATTATCCCGTGT
AGATGCGGGGCAAGAGCAACTCGGACGACGAATACACTATTCGCAGAATGACTTGGTTGAATACTCCCCA
GTGACAGAAAAGCACCTTACGGACGGAATGACGGTAAGAGAATTATGTAGTGCCGCCATAACGATGAGTG
ATAACACTGCGGCGAACTTACTTCTGACAACCATCGGTGGACCGAAGGAATTAACCGCTTTTTTGCACAA
TATGGGAGACCATGTAACTCGCCTTGACCGTTGGGAACCAGAACTGAATGAAGCCATACCAAACGACGAG
CGAGACACCACAATGCCTGCGGCAATGGCAACAACATTACGCAAACTATTAACTGGCGAACTACTTACTC
TGGCTTCACGGCAACAATTAATAGACTGGCTTGAAGCGGATAAAGTTGCAGGACCACTACTGCGTTCGGC
ACTTCCTGCTGGCTGGTTTATTGCTGATAAATCTGGGGCAGGAGAGCGTGGTTCACGGGGTATCATTGCC
GCACTTGGACCAGATGGTAAGCCTTCCCGTATCGTAGTTATCTACACGACGGGTAGTCAGGCAACTATGG
ACGAACGAAATAGACAGATTGCTGAAATAGGGGCTTCACTGATTAAGCATTGGTAAACCGATACAATTAA
AGGCTCCTTTTGGAGCCTTTTTTTTTGGACGGACCGGTAGAAAAGATCAAAGGATCTTCTTGAGATCCTT
TTTTTCTGCGCGTAATCTGCTGCTTGCAAACAAAAAAACCACCGCTACCAGCGGTGGTTTGTTTGCCGGA
TCAAGAGCTACCAACTCTTTTTCCGAAGGTAACTGGCTTCAGCAGAGCGCAGATACCAAATACTGTCCTT
CTAGTGTAGCCGTAGTTAGGCCACCACTTCAAGAACTCTGTAGCACCGCCTACATACCTCGCTCTGCTAA
TCCTGTTACCAGTGGCTGCTGCCAGTGGCGATAAGTCGTGTCTTACCGGGTTGGACTCAAGACGATAGTT
ACCGGATAAGGCGCAGCGGTCGGGCTGAACGGGGGGTTCGTGCACACAGCCCAGCTTGGAGCGAACGACC
TACACCGAACTGAGATACCTACAGCGTGAGCTATGAGAAAGCGCCACGCTTCCCGAAGGGAGAAAGGCGG
ACAGGTATCCGGTAAGCGGCAGGGTCGGAACAGGAGAGCGCACGAGGGAGCTTCCAGGGGGAAACGCCTG
GTATCTTTATAGTCCTGTCGGGTTTCGCCACCTCTGACTTGAGCGTCGATTTTTGTGATGCTCGTCAGGG
GGGCGGAGCCTATGGAAA
Features (pLannotate 1.2.2; 16 found; start..end, strand, type, name):
     48..181     +  rep_origin     RSF ori (fragment): Plasmids containing the RSF 1030 origin of replication can be propagated in E. coli cells that contain additional plasmids with compatible origins.
    186..325     -  misc_feature   bom: basis of mobility region from pBR322
    427..618     -  CDS            rop: Rop protein, which maintains plasmids at low copy number; rop
    658..768     +  CDS            mbeC (fragment): MBEC_ECOLX - Experimental evidence at protein level: Swiss-Prot protein existence level 1. Required for efficient mobilization of ColE1 plasmid and is thus essential to promote the specific transfer of the plasmid during conjugation. Probably functions by inducing DNA bending, helping the MbeA relaxase to melt the DNA around the nic site and cleave the phosphodiester bond. Binds specifically double-stranded DNA (dsDNA) containing the ColE1 oriT but does not recognize the inverted repeat (IR). From Escherichia coli.
    855..873     +  promoter       T7 promoter: promoter for bacteriophage T7 RNA polymerase
   1121..1384    +  CDS            gvpB: GVPB_BACME - Protein inferred from homology: Swiss-Prot protein existence level 3. Gas vesicles are small, hollow, gas filled protein structures that are found in several microbial planktonic microorganisms. They allow the positioning of the organism at the favorable depth for growth. GvpA type proteins form the essential core of the structure. From Bacillus megaterium.
   3905..3921    +  5'UTR          OsADH 5'-UTR (fragment): translational enhancer from the 5'-UTR of the Oryza sativa alcohol dehydrogenase gene (Sugio et al., 2008)
   4562..4846    +  CDS            gvpS: GVPS_BACME - Protein inferred from homology: Swiss-Prot protein existence level 3. Gas vesicles are small, hollow, gas filled protein structures that are found in several microbial planktonic microorganisms. They allow the positioning of the organism at the favorable depth for growth (By similarity). From Bacillus megaterium.
   4905..4964    +  CDS            gvpS (fragment): GVPS_BACME - Protein inferred from homology: Swiss-Prot protein existence level 3. Gas vesicles are small, hollow, gas filled protein structures that are found in several microbial planktonic microorganisms. They allow the positioning of the organism at the favorable depth for growth (By similarity). From Bacillus megaterium.
   5711..5830    -  CDS            ydeC (fragment): YDEC_BACSU - Protein predicted: Swiss-Prot protein existence level 4. From Bacillus subtilis (strain 168).
   5863..5912    +  CDS            SET1 (fragment): solubility-enhancement tag derived from T7 phage gene 10B
   5920..5967    +  terminator     T7 terminator: transcription terminator for bacteriophage T7 RNA polymerase
   6034..6125    +  promoter       AmpR promoter: bla
   6126..6983    +  CDS            bla: BLAT_ECOLX - Experimental evidence at protein level: Swiss-Prot protein existence level 1. TEM-type are the most prevalent beta-lactamases in enterobacteria; they hydrolyze the beta-lactam bond in susceptible beta-lactam antibiotics, thus conferring resistance to penicillins and cephalosporins. TEM-3 and TEM-4 are capable of hydrolyzing cefotaxime and ceftazidime. TEM-5 is capable of hydrolyzing ceftazidime. TEM-6 is capable of hydrolyzing ceftazidime and aztreonam. TEM-8/CAZ-2, TEM- 16/CAZ-7 and TEM-24/CAZ-6 are markedly active against ceftazidime. IRT- 4 shows resistance to beta-lactamase in
   6990..7029    +  terminator     fd terminator: central terminator from bacteriophage fd (Otsuka and Kunisawa, 1982)
   7060..7648    +  rep_origin     ori: high-copy-number ColE1/pMB1/pBR322/pUC origin of replication
