[The description below was written by a language model from this plasmid's Addgene catalogue record and pLannotate feature annotations shown in this document.]
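Description:
pST39-Mega'-deltaJT is a bacterial expression plasmid built on the pST39 backbone, a T7-driven vector for expressing several genes from one transcript in E. coli. It carries a variant of the "Mega'" gas vesicle gene cluster derived from Priestia (formerly Bacillus) megaterium in which GvpJ and GvpT have been knocked out. The 7.6 kb plasmid is propagated through a ColE1/pMB1-type origin. The neighbouring rop gene and pBR322 bom region are consistent with the catalogue's low-copy designation. Selection is by ampicillin through a TEM beta-lactamase (bla) expressed from its own promoter.

The payload lies between a T7 promoter and a T7 terminator, so expression depends on a host that supplies T7 RNA polymerase. Within this roughly 5 kb interval the automated annotation recognises only gvpB, which encodes the GvpA-type structural protein that forms the core of the gas vesicle shell, and gvpS, plus a short second gvpS-like match. The other genes of the cluster are not individually annotated, so the record does not give their exact complement or order, nor how the two knockouts were made. Several short fragment hits (RSF ori, mbeC, OsADH 5'-UTR, ydeC, SET1) are probably backbone remnants or chance similarities rather than functional parts.

Gas vesicles are hollow, gas-filled protein nanostructures whose assembly needs multiple accessory Gvp proteins. This double-deletion construct comes from a study that systematically mapped protein-protein interactions during gas vesicle assembly. It is presumably used alongside the intact Mega' cluster to test how loss of GvpJ and GvpT affects vesicle formation.
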