Addgene plasmid #216942: pST39-Mega'-deltaJT
Purpose: Mega' with knockout of GvpJ and GvpT
Depositing lab: George Lu. Depositing organization: Rice University. Publication: Elucidating the assembly of gas vesicles by systematic protein-protein interaction analysis. Iburg M, Anderson AP, Wong VT, Anton ED, He A, Lu GJ. EMBO J. 2024 Oct;43(19):4156-4172. doi: 10.1038/s44318-024-00178-2. Epub 2024 Sep 3. PubMed 39227754.
Backbone
  Vector backbone: pST39
  Vector type: Bacterial Expression
Growth in bacteria
  Bacterial resistance: Ampicillin, 100 μg/mL
  Growth temperature: 30°C
  Growth strain: DH5alpha
  Copy number: Low Copy
Gene/Insert
  Gene/Insert name: Mega' with knockout of GvpJ and GvpT
  Species: Synthetic; Priestia megaterium
  Cloning method: Gibson Cloning
Terms and licenses: Academic/Nonprofit Terms; Industry Terms: Not Available to Industry
Depositor comments: Please visit https://www.biorxiv.org/content/10.1101/2023.07.23.550228v1 for bioRxiv preprint.
How to cite: pST39-Mega'-deltaJT was a gift from George Lu (Addgene plasmid # 216942 ; http://n2t.net/addgene:216942 ; RRID:Addgene_216942)
